>Addgene plasmid #105551 | pENN.AAV.CamKII.HI.GFP-Cre.WPRE.SV40 | depositor full sequence | sequence record 201073 | pENN.AAV.CamKII.HI.GFP-Cre.WPRE.SV40 sequence 7496 bps
CTGCGCGCTCGCTCGCTCACTGAGGCCGCCCGGGCAAAGCCCGGGCGTCGGGCGACCTTTGGTCGCCCGG
CCTCAGTGAGCGAGCGAGCGCGCAGAGAGGGAGTGGCCAACTCCATCACTAGGGGTTCCTGCGGCCGCAC
GCGTACTAGGTAGCCATGCTCTAGGAAGATCTAACATTATGGCCTTAGGTCACTTCATCTCCATGGGGTT
CTTCTTCTGATTTTCTAGAAAATGAGATGGGGGTGCAGAGAGCTTCCTCAGTGACCTGCCCAGGGTCACA
TCAGAAATGTCAGAGCTAGAACTTGAACTCAGATTACTAATCTTAAATTCCATGCCTTGGGGGCATGCAA
GTACGATATACAGAAGGAGTGAACTCATTAGGGCAGATGACCAATGAGTTTAGGAAAGAAGAGTCCAGGG
CAGGGTACATCTACACCACCCGCCCAGCCCTGGGTGAGTCCAGCCACGTTCACCTCATTATAGTTGCCTC
TCTCCAGTCCTACCTTGACGGGAAGCACAAGCAGAAACTGGGACAGGAGCCCCAGGAGACCAAATCTTCA
TGGTCCCTCTGGGAGGATGGGTGGGGAGAGCTGTGGCAGAGGCCTCAGGAGGGGCCCTGCTGCTCAGTGG
TGACAGATAGGGGTGAGAAAGCAGACAGAGTCATTCCGTCAGCATTCTGGGTCTGTTTGGTACTTCTTCT
CACGCTAAGGTGGCGGTGTGATATGCACAATGGCTAAAAAGCAGGGAGAGCTGGAAAGAAACAAGGACAG
AGACAGAGGCCAAGTCAACCAGACCAATTCCCAGAGGAAGCAAAGAAACCATTACAGAGACTACAAGGGG
GAAGGGAAGGAGAGATGAATTAGCTTCCCCTGTAAACCTTAGAACCCAGCTGTTGCCAGGGCAACGGGGC
AATACCTGTCTCTTCAGAGGAGATGAAGTTGCCAGGGTAACTACATCCTGTCTTTCTCAAGGACCATCCC
AGAATGTGGCACCCACTAGCCGTTACCATAGCAACTGCCTCTTTGCCCCACTTAATCCCATCCCGTCTGT
TAAAAGGGCCCTATAGTTGGAGGTGGGGGAGGTAGGAAGAGCGATGATCACTTGTGGACTAAGTTTGTTC
GCATCCCCTTCTCCAACCCCCTCAGTACATCACCCTGGGGGAACAGGGTCCACTTGCTCCTGGGCCCACA
CAGTCCTGCAGTATTGTGTATATAAGGCCAGGGCAAAGAGGAGCAGGTTTTAAAGTGAAAGGCAGGCAGG
TGTTGGGGAGGCAGTTACCGGGGCAACGGGAACAGGGCGTTTCGGAGGTGGTTGCCATGGGGACCTGGAT
GCTGACGAAGGCTCGCGGGACCGATCCAGCCTCCGTACCGGTTCGAACAGGTAAGCGCCCCTAAAATCCC
TTTGGGCACAATGTGTCCTGAGGGGAGAGGCAGCGACCTGTAGATGGGACGGGGGCACTAACCCTCAGGT
TTGGGGCTTCTGAATGTGAGTATCGCCATGTAAGCCCAGTATTTGGCCAATCTCAGAAAGCTCCTGGTCC
CTGGAGGGATGGAGAGAGAAAAACAAACAGCTCCTGGAGCAGGGAGAGTGCTGGCCTCTTGCTCTCCGGC
TCCCTCTGTTGCCCTCTGGTTTCTCCCCAGGTTCGAATCTAGAGGATCCCCGGGTACCGGTCGCCACCAT
GGTGAGCAAGGGCGAGGAGCTGTTCACCGGGGTGGTGCCCATCCTGGTCGAGCTGGACGGCGACGTAAAC
GGCCACAAGTTCAGCGTGTCCGGCGAGGGCGAGGGCGATGCCACCTACGGCAAGCTGACCCTGAAGTTCA
TCTGCACCACCGGCAAGCTGCCCGTGCCCTGGCCCACCCTCGTGACCACCCTGACCTACGGCGTGCAGTG
CTTCAGCCGCTACCCCGACCACATGAAGCAGCACGACTTCTTCAAGTCCGCCATGCCCGAAGGCTACGTC
CAGGAGCGCACCATCTTCTTCAAGGACGACGGCAACTACAAGACCCGCGCCGAGGTGAAGTTCGAGGGCG
ACACCCTGGTGAACCGCATCGAGCTGAAGGGCATCGACTTCAAGGAGGACGGCAACATCCTGGGGCACAA
GCTGGAGTACAACTACAACAGCCACAACGTCTATATCATGGCCGACAAGCAGAAGAACGGCATCAAGGTG
AACTTCAAGATCCGCCACAACATCGAGGACGGCAGCGTGCAGCTCGCCGACCACTACCAGCAGAACACCC
CCATCGGCGACGGCCCCGTGCTGCTGCCCGACAACCACTACCTGAGCACCCAGTCCGCCCTGAGCAAAGA
CCCCAACGAGAAGCGCGATCACATGGTCCTGCTGGAGTTCGTGACCGCCGCCGGGATCACTCTCGGCATG
GACGAGCTGTACAAGTCCGGAGAGCAAAAGCTGATTTCTGAGGAGGATCTGGGAGGACCCAAGAAGAAGA
GGAAGGTGTCCAATTTACTGACCGTACACCAAAATTTGCCTGCATTACCGGTCGATGCAACGAGTGATGA
GGTTCGCAAGAACCTGATGGACATGTTCAGGGATCGCCAGGCGTTTTCTGAGCATACCTGGAAAATGCTT
CTGTCCGTTTGCCGGTCGTGGGCGGCATGGTGCAAGTTGAATAACCGGAAATGGTTTCCCGCAGAACCTG
AAGATGTTCGCGATTATCTTCTATATCTTCAGGCGCGCGGTCTGGCAGTAAAAACTATCCAGCAACATTT
GGGCCAGCTAAACATGCTTCATCGTCGGTCCGGGCTGCCACGACCAAGTGACAGCAATGCTGTTTCACTG
GTTATGCGGCGGATCCGAAAAGAAAACGTTGATGCCGGTGAACGTGCAAAACAGGCTCTAGCGTTCGAAC
GCACTGATTTCGACCAGGTTCGTTCACTCATGGAAAATAGCGATCGCTGCCAGGATATACGTAATCTGGC
ATTTCTGGGGATTGCTTATAACACCCTGTTACGTATAGCCGAAATTGCCAGGATCAGGGTTAAAGATATC
TCACGTACTGACGGTGGGAGAATGTTAATCCATATTGGCAGAACGAAAACGCTGGTTAGCACCGCAGGTG
TAGAGAAGGCACTTAGCCTGGGGGTAACTAAACTGGTCGAGCGATGGATTTCCGTCTCTGGTGTAGCTGA
TGATCCGAATAACTACCTGTTTTGCCGGGTCAGAAAAAATGGTGTTGCCGCGCCATCTGCCACCAGCCAG
CTATCAACTCGCGCCCTGGAAGGGATTTTTGAAGCAACTCATCGATTGATTTACGGCGCTAAGGATGACT
CTGGTCAGAGATACCTGGCCTGGTCTGGACACAGTGCCCGTGTCGGAGCCGCGCGAGATATGGCCCGCGC
TGGAGTTTCAATACCGGAGATCATGCAAGCTGGTGGCTGGACCAATGTAAATATTGTCATGAACTATATC
CGTAACCTGGATAGTGAAACAGGGGCAATGGTGCGCCTGCTGGAAGATGGCGATTAGCTCGAATCAAGCT
TATCGATAATCAACCTCTGGATTACAAAATTTGTGAAAGATTGACTGGTATTCTTAACTATGTTGCTCCT
TTTACGCTATGTGGATACGCTGCTTTAATGCCTTTGTATCATGCTATTGCTTCCCGTATGGCTTTCATTT
TCTCCTCCTTGTATAAATCCTGGTTGCTGTCTCTTTATGAGGAGTTGTGGCCCGTTGTCAGGCAACGTGG
CGTGGTGTGCACTGTGTTTGCTGACGCAACCCCCACTGGTTGGGGCATTGCCACCACCTGTCAGCTCCTT
TCCGGGACTTTCGCTTTCCCCCTCCCTATTGCCACGGCGGAACTCATCGCCGCCTGCCTTGCCCGCTGCT
GGACAGGGGCTCGGCTGTTGGGCACTGACAATTCCGTGGTGTTGTCGGGGAAATCATCGTCCTTTCCTTG
GCTGCTCGCCTGTGTTGCCACCTGGATTCTGCGCGGGACGTCCTTCTGCTACGTCCCTTCGGCCCTCAAT
CCAGCGGACCTTCCTTCCCGCGGCCTGCTGCCGGCTCTGCGGCCTCTTCCGCGTCTTCGCCTTCGCCCTC
AGACGAGTCGGATCTCCCTTTGGGCCGCCTCCCCGCATCGATACCGTCGATCGAGAAATCGATCGCCCAA
CTTGTTTATTGCAGCTTATAATGGTTACAAATAAAGCAATAGCATCACAAATTTCACAAATAAAGCATTT
TTTTCACTGCATTCTAGTTGTGGTTTGTCCAAACTCATCAATGTATCTTATCATGTCTGGATCTCCGGAC
ACGTGCGGACCGAGCGGCCGCAGGAACCCCTAGTGATGGAGTTGGCCACTCCCTCTCTGCGCGCTCGCTC
GCTCACTGAGGCCGGGCGACCAAAGGTCGCCCGACGCCCGGGCTTTGCCCGGGCGGCCTCAGTGAGCGAG
CGAGCGCGCAGCCTTAATTAACCTAATTCACTGGCCGTCGTTTTACAACGTCGTGACTGGGAAAACCCTG
GCGTTACCCAACTTAATCGCCTTGCAGCAGCTGCCTGCAGGGGCGCCTGATGCGGTATTTTCTCCTTACG
CATCTGTGCGGTATTTCACACCGCATA
[95 nt withheld, positions 4578-4672]
T
[46 nt withheld, positions 4674-4719]
C
[141 nt withheld, positions 4721-4861]
CCTTTGACGTTGGAGTCCACGTTCTTT
[37 nt withheld, positions 4889-4925]
ACTCTATCTCGGGCTATTCTTTTGATTTATAAGGGATTTTGCCGATTTCGGTCTATTGGTTAAAAAATGA
GCTGATTTAACAAAAATTTAACGCGAATTTTAACAAAATATTAACGTTTACAATTTTATGGTGCACTCTC
AGTACAATCTGCTCTGATGCCGCATAGTTAAGCCAGCCCCGACACCCGCCAACACCCGCTGACGCGCCCT
GACGGGCTTGTCTGCTCCCGGCATCCGCTTACAGACAAGCTGTGACCGTCTCCGGGAGCTGCATGTGTCA
GAGGTTTTCACCGTCATCACCGAAACGCGCGAGACGAAAGGGCCTCGTGATACGCCTATTTTTATAGGTT
AATGTCATGATAATAATGGTTTCTTAGACGTCAGGTGGCACTTTTCGGGGAAATGTGCGCGGAACCCCTA
TTTGTTTATTTTTCTAAATACATTCAAATATGTATCCGCTCATGAGACAATAACCCTGATAAATGCTTCA
ATAATATTGAAAAAGGAAGAGTATGAGTATTCAACATTTCCGTGTCGCCCTTATTCCCTTTTTTGCGGCA
TTTTGCCTTCCTGTTTTTGCTCACCCAGAAACGCTGGTGAAAGTAAAAGATGCTGAAGATCAGTTGGGTG
CACGAGTGGGTTACATCGAACTGGATCTCAACAGCGGTAAGATCCTTGAGAGTTTTCGCCCCGAAGAACG
TTTTCCAATGATGAGCACTTTTAAAGTTCTGCTATGTGGCGCGGTATTATCCCGTATTGACGCCGGGCAA
GAGCAACTCGGTCGCCGCATACACTATTCTCAGAATGACTTGGTTGAGTACTCACCAGTCACAGAAAAGC
ATCTTACGGATGGCATGACAGTAAGAGAATTATGCAGTGCTGCCATAACCATGAGTGATAACACTGCGGC
CAACTTACTTCTGACAACGATCGGAGGACCGAAGGAGCTAACCGCTTTTTTGCACAACATGGGGGATCAT
GTAACTCGCCTTGATCGTTGGGAACCGGAGCTGAATGAAGCCATACCAAACGACGAGCGTGACACCACGA
TGCCTGTAGCAATGGCAACAACGTTGCGCAAACTATTAACTGGCGAACTACTTACTCTAGCTTCCCGGCA
ACAATTAATAGACTGGATGGAGGCGGATAAAGTTGCAGGACCACTTCTGCGCTCGGCCCTTCCGGCTGGC
TGGTTTATTGCTGATAAATCTGGAGCCGGTGAGCGTGGGTCTCGCGGTATCATTGCAGCACTGGGGCCAG
ATGGTAAGCCCTCCCGTATCGTAGTTATCTACACGACGGGGAGTCAGGCAACTATGGATGAACGAAATAG
ACAGATCGCTGAGATAGGTGCCTCACTGATTAAGCATTGGTAACTGTCAGACCAAGTTTACTCATATATA
CTTTAGATTGATTTAAAACTTCATTTTTAATTTAAAAGGATCTAGGTGAAGATCCTTTTTGATAATCTCA
TGACCAAAATCCCTTAACGTGAGTTTTCGTTCCACTGAGCGTCAGACCCCGTAGAAAAGATCAAAGGATC
TTCTTGAGATCCTTTTTTTCTGCGCGTAATCTGCTGCTTGCAAACAAAAAAACCACCGCTACCAGCGGTG
GTTTGTTTGCCGGATCAAGAGCTACCAACTCTTTTTCCGAAGGTAACTGGCTTCAGCAGAGCGCAGATAC
CAAATACTGTTCTTCTAGTGTAGCCGTAGTTAGGCCACCACTTCAAGAACTCTGTAGCACCGCCTACATA
CCTCGCTCTGCTAATCCTGTTACCAGTGGCTGCTGCCAGTGGCGATAAGTCGTGTCTTACCGGGTTGGAC
TCAAGACGATAGTTACCGGATAAGGCGCAGCGGTCGGGCTGAACGGGGGGTTCGTGCACACAGCCCAGCT
TGGAGCGAACGACCTACACCGAACTGAGATACCTACAGCGTGAGCTATGAGAAAGCGCCACGCTTCCCGA
AGGGAGAAAGGCGGACAGGTATCCGGTAAGCGGCAGGGTCGGAACAGGAGAGCGCACGAGGGAGCTTCCA
GGGGGAAACGCCTGGTATCTTTATAGTCCTGTCGGGTTTCGCCACCTCTGACTTGAGCGTCGATTTTTGT
GATGCTCGTCAGGGGGGCGGAGCCTATGGAAAAACGCCAGCAACGCGGCCTTTTTACGGTTCCTGGCCTT
TTGCTGGCCTTTTGCTCACATGTTCTTTCCTGCGTTATCCCCTGATTCTGTGGATAACCGTATTACCGCC
TTTGAGTGAGCTGATACCGCTCGCCGCAGCCGAACGACCGAGCGCAGCGAGTCAGTGAGCGAGGAAGCGG
AAGAGCGCCCAATACGCAAACCGCCTCTCCCCGCGCGTTGGCCGATTCATTAATGCAGCTGGCACGACAG
GTTTCCCGACTGGAAAGCGGGCAGTGAGCGCAACGCAATTAATGTGAGTTAGCTCACTCATTAGGCACCC
CAGGCTTTACACTTTATGCTTCCGGCTCGTATGTTGTGTGGAATTGTGAGCGGATAACAATTTCACACAG
GAAACAGCTATGACCATGATTACGCCAGATTTAATTAAGGCCTTAATTAGG
Features (pLannotate 1.2.2; 20 found; start..end, strand, type, name):
    175..1347    +  promoter       CaMKII promoter (fragment): promoter for the mouse calcium/calmodulin-dependent kinase II α subunit
   1643..1669    -  misc_feature   MCS (fragment): pUC18/19 multiple cloning site
   1679..2395    +  CDS            EGFP: EGFP is a basic (constitutively fluorescent) green fluorescent protein published in 1996, derived from Aequorea victoria. It is reported to be a rapidly-maturing weak dimer with moderate acid sensitivity.
   2457..3487    +  CDS            Cre (fragment): site-specific recombinase Cre is a site-specific recombinase from bacteriophage P1. Recombination occurs at loxP sequences.
   3508..4096    +  misc_feature   WPRE: woodchuck hepatitis virus posttranscriptional regulatory element
   4129..4263    +  polyA_signal   SV40 poly(A) signal: SV40 polyadenylation signal
   4292..4422    +  repeat_region  AAV2 ITR (fragment): inverted terminal repeat of adeno-associated virus serotype 2 inverted
   4436..4509    +  CDS            lacZα (fragment): LacZα fragment of β-galactosidase; lacZ fragment
   4526..4577    -  misc_feature   bom (fragment): basis of mobility region from pBR322
   4596..5051    +  rep_origin     f1 ori (sequence partly withheld): f1 bacteriophage origin of replication; arrow indicates direction of (+) strand synthesis
   5052..5101    -  misc_feature   bom (fragment): basis of mobility region from pBR322
   5203..5238    -  CDS            rop (fragment): Rop protein, which maintains plasmids at low copy number; rop
   5333..5437    +  promoter       AmpR promoter: bla
   5438..6298    +  CDS            AmpR: β-lactamase; bla; confers resistance to ampicillin, carbenicillin, and related antibiotics
   6469..7057    +  rep_origin     ori: high-copy-number ColE1/pMB1/pBR322/pUC origin of replication
   7240..7332    +  CDS            lacI (fragment): lac repressor; lacI; The lac repressor binds to the lac operator to inhibit transcription in E. coli. This inhibition can be relieved by adding lactose or isopropyl-β-D-thiogalactopyranoside (IPTG).
   7345..7366    +  protein_bind   CAP binding site: CAP binding activates transcription in the presence of cAMP. E. coli catabolite activator protein
   7381..7411    +  promoter       lac promoter: promoter for the E. coli lac operon
   7419..7435    +  protein_bind   lac operator: The lac repressor binds to the lac operator to inhibit transcription in E. coli. This inhibition can be relieved by adding lactose or isopropyl-β-D-thiogalactopyranoside (IPTG). lac repressor encoded by lacI
   7496..130     -  repeat_region  AAV2 ITR (fragment) (across the origin): inverted terminal repeat of adeno-associated virus serotype 2 inverted
