>Addgene plasmid #105551 | pENN.AAV.CamKII.HI.GFP-Cre.WPRE.SV40 | addgene full sequence | sequence record 202479 | Addgene NGS Result
TGAGCGTCGATTTTTGTGATGCTCGTCAGGGGGGCGGAGCCTATGGAAAAACGCCAGCAACGCGGCCTTT
TTACGGTTCCTGGCCTTTTGCTGGCCTTTTGCTCACATGTCCTGCAGGCAGCTGCGCGCTCGCTCGCTCA
CTGAGGCCGCCCGGGCGTCGGGCGACCTTTGGTCGCCCGGCCTCAGTGAGCGAGCGAGCGCGCAGAGAGG
GAGTGGCCAACTCCATCACTAGGGGTTCCTGCGGCCGCACGCGTACTAGGTAGCCATGCTCTAGGAAGAT
CTAACATTATGGCCTTAGGTCACTTCATCTCCATGGGGTTCTTCTTCTGATTTTCTAGAAAATGAGATGG
GGGTGCAGAGAGCTTCCTCAGTGACCTGCCCAGGGTCACATCAGAAATGTCAGAGCTAGAACTTGAACTC
AGATTACTAATCTTAAATTCCATGCCTTGGGGGCATGCAAGTACGATATACAGAAGGAGTGAACTCATTA
GGGCAGATGACCAATGAGTTTAGGAAAGAAGAGTCCAGGGCAGGGTACATCTACACCACCCGCCCAGCCC
TGGGTGAGTCCAGCCACGTTCACCTCATTATAGTTGCCTCTCTCCAGTCCTACCTTGACGGGAAGCACAA
GCAGAAACTGGGACAGGAGCCCCAGGAGACCAAATCTTCATGGTCCCTCTGGGAGGATGGGTGGGGAGAG
CTGTGGCAGAGGCCTCAGGAGGGGCCCTGCTGCTCAGTGGTGACAGATAGGGGTGAGAAAGCAGACAGAG
TCATTCCGTCAGCATTCTGGGTCTGTTTGGTACTTCTTCTCACGCTAAGGTGGCGGTGTGATATGCACAA
TGGCTAAAAAGCAGGGAGAGCTGGAAAGAAACAAGGACAGAGACAGAGGCCAAGTCAACCAGACCAATTC
CCAGAGGAAGCAAAGAAACCATTACAGAGACTACAAGGGGGAAGGGAAGGAGAGATGAATTAGCTTCCCC
TGTAAACCTTAGAACCCAGCTGTTGCCAGGGCAACGGGGCAATACCTGTCTCTTCAGAGGAGATGAAGTT
GCCAGGGTAACTACATCCTGTCTTTCTCAAGGACCATCCCAGAATGTGGCACCCACTAGCCGTTACCATA
GCAACTGCCTCTTTGCCCCACTTAATCCCATCCCGTCTGTTAAAAGGGCCCTATAGTTGGAGGTGGGGGA
GGTAGGAAGAGCGATGATCACTTGTGGACTAAGTTTGTTCGCATCCCCTTCTCCAACCCCCTCAGTACAT
CACCCTGGGGGAACAGGGTCCACTTGCTCCTGGGCCCACACAGTCCTGCAGTATTGTGTATATAAGGCCA
GGGCAAAGAGGAGCAGGTTTTAAAGTGAAAGGCAGGCAGGTGTTGGGGAGGCAGTTACCGGGGCAACGGG
AACAGGGCGTTTCGGAGGTGGTTGCCATGGGGACCTGGATGCTGACGAAGGCTCGCGGGACCGATCCAGC
CTCCGTACCGGTTCGAACAGGTAAGCGCCCCTAAAATCCCTTTGGGCACAATGTGTCCTGAGGGGAGAGG
CAGCGACCTGTAGATGGGACGGGGGCACTAACCCTCAGGTTTGGGGCTTCTGAATGTGAGTATCGCCATG
TAAGCCCAGTATTTGGCCAATCTCAGAAAGCTCCTGGTCCCTGGAGGGATGGAGAGAGAAAAACAAACAG
CTCCTGGAGCAGGGAGAGTGCTGGCCTCTTGCTCTCCGGCTCCCTCTGTTGCCCTCTGGTTTCTCCCCAG
GTTCGAATCTAGAGGATCCCCGGGTACCGGTCGCCACCATGGTGAGCAAGGGCGAGGAGCTGTTCACCGG
GGTGGTGCCCATCCTGGTCGAGCTGGACGGCGACGTAAACGGCCACAAGTTCAGCGTGTCCGGCGAGGGC
GAGGGCGATGCCACCTACGGCAAGCTGACCCTGAAGTTCATCTGCACCACCGGCAAGCTGCCCGTGCCCT
GGCCCACCCTCGTGACCACCCTGACCTACGGCGTGCAGTGCTTCAGCCGCTACCCCGACCACATGAAGCA
GCACGACTTCTTCAAGTCCGCCATGCCCGAAGGCTACGTCCAGGAGCGCACCATCTTCTTCAAGGACGAC
GGCAACTACAAGACCCGCGCCGAGGTGAAGTTCGAGGGCGACACCCTGGTGAACCGCATCGAGCTGAAGG
GCATCGACTTCAAGGAGGACGGCAACATCCTGGGGCACAAGCTGGAGTACAACTACAACAGCCACAACGT
CTATATCATGGCCGACAAGCAGAAGAACGGCATCAAGGTGAACTTCAAGATCCGCCACAACATCGAGGAC
GGCAGCGTGCAGCTCGCCGACCACTACCAGCAGAACACCCCCATCGGCGACGGCCCCGTGCTGCTGCCCG
ACAACCACTACCTGAGCACCCAGTCCGCCCTGAGCAAAGACCCCAACGAGAAGCGCGATCACATGGTCCT
GCTGGAGTTCGTGACCGCCGCCGGGATCACTCTCGGCATGGACGAGCTGTACAAGTCCGGAGAGCAAAAG
CTGATTTCTGAGGAGGATCTGGGAGGACCCAAGAAGAAGAGGAAGGTGTCCAATTTACTGACCGTACACC
AAAATTTGCCTGCATTACCGGTCGATGCAACGAGTGATGAGGTTCGCAAGAACCTGATGGACATGTTCAG
GGATCGCCAGGCGTTTTCTGAGCATACCTGGAAAATGCTTCTGTCCGTTTGCCGGTCGTGGGCGGCATGG
TGCAAGTTGAATAACCGGAAATGGTTTCCCGCAGAACCTGAAGATGTTCGCGATTATCTTCTATATCTTC
AGGCGCGCGGTCTGGCAGTAAAAACTATCCAGCAACATTTGGGCCAGCTAAACATGCTTCATCGTCGGTC
CGGGCTGCCACGACCAAGTGACAGCAATGCTGTTTCACTGGTTATGCGGCGGATCCGAAAAGAAAACGTT
GATGCCGGTGAACGTGCAAAACAGGCTCTAGCGTTCGAACGCACTGATTTCGACCAGGTTCGTTCACTCA
TGGAAAATAGCGATCGCTGCCAGGATATACGTAATCTGGCATTTCTGGGGATTGCTTATAACACCCTGTT
ACGTATAGCCGAAATTGCCAGGATCAGGGTTAAAGATATCTCACGTACTGACGGTGGGAGAATGTTAATC
CATATTGGCAGAACGAAAACGCTGGTTAGCACCGCAGGTGTAGAGAAGGCACTTAGCCTGGGGGTAACTA
AACTGGTCGAGCGATGGATTTCCGTCTCTGGTGTAGCTGATGATCCGAATAACTACCTGTTTTGCCGGGT
CAGAAAAAATGGTGTTGCCGCGCCATCTGCCACCAGCCAGCTATCAACTCGCGCCCTGGAAGGGATTTTT
GAAGCAACTCATCGATTGATTTACGGCGCTAAGGATGACTCTGGTCAGAGATACCTGGCCTGGTCTGGAC
ACAGTGCCCGTGTCGGAGCCGCGCGAGATATGGCCCGCGCTGGAGTTTCAATACCGGAGATCATGCAAGC
TGGTGGCTGGACCAATGTAAATATTGTCATGAACTATATCCGTAACCTGGATAGTGAAACAGGGGCAATG
GTGCGCCTGCTGGAAGATGGCGATTAGCTCGAATCAAGCTTATCGATAATCAACCTCTGGATTACAAAAT
TTGTGAAAGATTGACTGGTATTCTTAACTATGTTGCTCCTTTTACGCTATGTGGATACGCTGCTTTAATG
CCTTTGTATCATGCTATTGCTTCCCGTATGGCTTTCATTTTCTCCTCCTTGTATAAATCCTGGTTGCTGT
CTCTTTATGAGGAGTTGTGGCCCGTTGTCAGGCAACGTGGCGTGGTGTGCACTGTGTTTGCTGACGCAAC
CCCCACTGGTTGGGGCATTGCCACCACCTGTCAGCTCCTTTCCGGGACTTTCGCTTTCCCCCTCCCTATT
GCCACGGCGGAACTCATCGCCGCCTGCCTTGCCCGCTGCTGGACAGGGGCTCGGCTGTTGGGCACTGACA
ATTCCGTGGTGTTGTCGGGGAAATCATCGTCCTTTCCTTGGCTGCTCGCCTGTGTTGCCACCTGGATTCT
GCGCGGGACGTCCTTCTGCTACGTCCCTTCGGCCCTCAATCCAGCGGACCTTCCTTCCCGCGGCCTGCTG
CCGGCTCTGCGGCCTCTTCCGCGTCTTCGCCTTCGCCCTCAGACGAGTCGGATCTCCCTTTGGGCCGCCT
CCCCGCATCGATACCGTCGATCGAGAAATCGATCGCCCAACTTGTTTATTGCAGCTTATAATGGTTACAA
ATAAAGCAATAGCATCACAAATTTCACAAATAAAGCATTTTTTTCACTGCATTCTAGTTGTGGTTTGTCC
AAACTCATCAATGTATCTTATCATGTCTGGATCTCCGGACACGTGCGGACCGAGCGGCCGCAGGAACCCC
TAGTGATGGAGTTGGCCACTCCCTCTCTGCGCGCTCGCTCGCTCACTGAGGCCGGGCGACCAAAGGTCGC
CCGACGCCCGGGCTTTGCCCGGGCGGCCTCAGTGAGCGAGCGAGCGCGCAGCTGCCTGCAGGGGCGCCTG
ATGCGGTATTTTCTCCTTACGCATCTGTGCGGTATTTCACACCGCATA
[95 nt withheld, positions 4599-4693]
T
[46 nt withheld, positions 4695-4740]
C
[141 nt withheld, positions 4742-4882]
CCTTTGACGTTGGAGTCCACGTTCTTT
[37 nt withheld, positions 4910-4946]
ACTCTATCTCGGGCTATTCTTTTGATTTATAAGGGATTTTGCCGATTTCGGTCTATTGGTTAAAAAATGA
GCTGATTTAACAAAAATTTAACGCGAATTTTAACAAAATATTAACGTTTACAATTTTATGGTGCACTCTC
AGTACAATCTGCTCTGATGCCGCATAGTTAAGCCAGCCCCGACACCCGCCAACACCCGCTGACGCGCCCT
GACGGGCTTGTCTGCTCCCGGCATCCGCTTACAGACAAGCTGTGACCGTCTCCGGGAGCTGCATGTGTCA
GAGGTTTTCACCGTCATCACCGAAACGCGCGAGACGAAAGGGCCTCGTGATACGCCTATTTTTATAGGTT
AATGTCATGATAATAATGGTTTCTTAGACGTCAGGTGGCACTTTTCGGGGAAATGTGCGCGGAACCCCTA
TTTGTTTATTTTTCTAAATACATTCAAATATGTATCCGCTCATGAGACAATAACCCTGATAAATGCTTCA
ATAATATTGAAAAAGGAAGAGTATGAGTATTCAACATTTCCGTGTCGCCCTTATTCCCTTTTTTGCGGCA
TTTTGCCTTCCTGTTTTTGCTCACCCAGAAACGCTGGTGAAAGTAAAAGATGCTGAAGATCAGTTGGGTG
CACGAGTGGGTTACATCGAACTGGATCTCAACAGCGGTAAGATCCTTGAGAGTTTTCGCCCCGAAGAACG
TTTTCCAATGATGAGCACTTTTAAAGTTCTGCTATGTGGCGCGGTATTATCCCGTATTGACGCCGGGCAA
GAGCAACTCGGTCGCCGCATACACTATTCTCAGAATGACTTGGTTGAGTACTCACCAGTCACAGAAAAGC
ATCTTACGGATGGCATGACAGTAAGAGAATTATGCAGTGCTGCCATAACCATGAGTGATAACACTGCGGC
CAACTTACTTCTGACAACGATCGGAGGACCGAAGGAGCTAACCGCTTTTTTGCACAACATGGGGGATCAT
GTAACTCGCCTTGATCGTTGGGAACCGGAGCTGAATGAAGCCATACCAAACGACGAGCGTGACACCACGA
TGCCTGTAGCAATGGCAACAACGTTGCGCAAACTATTAACTGGCGAACTACTTACTCTAGCTTCCCGGCA
ACAATTAATAGACTGGATGGAGGCGGATAAAGTTGCAGGACCACTTCTGCGCTCGGCCCTTCCGGCTGGC
TGGTTTATTGCTGATAAATCTGGAGCCGGTGAGCGTGGGTCTCGCGGTATCATTGCAGCACTGGGGCCAG
ATGGTAAGCCCTCCCGTATCGTAGTTATCTACACGACGGGGAGTCAGGCAACTATGGATGAACGAAATAG
ACAGATCGCTGAGATAGGTGCCTCACTGATTAAGCATTGGTAACTGTCAGACCAAGTTTACTCATATATA
CTTTAGATTGATTTAAAACTTCATTTTTAATTTAAAAGGATCTAGGTGAAGATCCTTTTTGATAATCTCA
TGACCAAAATCCCTTAACGTGAGTTTTCGTTCCACTGAGCGTCAGACCCCGTAGAAAAGATCAAAGGATC
TTCTTGAGATCCTTTTTTTCTGCGCGTAATCTGCTGCTTGCAAACAAAAAAACCACCGCTACCAGCGGTG
GTTTGTTTGCCGGATCAAGAGCTACCAACTCTTTTTCCGAAGGTAACTGGCTTCAGCAGAGCGCAGATAC
CAAATACTGTTCTTCTAGTGTAGCCGTAGTTAGGCCACCACTTCAAGAACTCTGTAGCACCGCCTACATA
CCTCGCTCTGCTAATCCTGTTACCAGTGGCTGCTGCCAGTGGCGATAAGTCGTGTCTTACCGGGTTGGAC
TCAAGACGATAGTTACCGGATAAGGCGCAGCGGTCGGGCTGAACGGGGGGTTCGTGCACACAGCCCAGCT
TGGAGCGAACGACCTACACCGAACTGAGATACCTACAGCGTGAGCTATGAGAAAGCGCCACGCTTCCCGA
AGGGAGAAAGGCGGACAGGTATCCGGTAAGCGGCAGGGTCGGAACAGGAGAGCGCACGAGGGAGCTTCCA
GGGGGAAACGCCTGGTATCTTTATAGTCCTGTCGGGTTTCGCCACCTCTGACT
Features (pLannotate 1.2.2; 16 found; start..end, strand, type, name):
    122..149     +  repeat_region  AAV2 ITR (fragment): inverted terminal repeat of adeno-associated virus serotype 2 inverted
    178..205     +  repeat_region  AAV2 ITR (fragment): inverted terminal repeat of adeno-associated virus serotype 2 inverted
    285..1457    +  promoter       CaMKII promoter (fragment): promoter for the mouse calcium/calmodulin-dependent kinase II α subunit
   1753..1779    -  misc_feature   MCS (fragment): pUC18/19 multiple cloning site
   1789..2505    +  CDS            EGFP: EGFP is a basic (constitutively fluorescent) green fluorescent protein published in 1996, derived from Aequorea victoria. It is reported to be a rapidly-maturing weak dimer with moderate acid sensitivity.
   2567..3597    +  CDS            Cre (fragment): site-specific recombinase Cre is a site-specific recombinase from bacteriophage P1. Recombination occurs at loxP sequences.
   3618..4206    +  misc_feature   WPRE: woodchuck hepatitis virus posttranscriptional regulatory element
   4239..4373    +  polyA_signal   SV40 poly(A) signal: SV40 polyadenylation signal
   4402..4542    +  repeat_region  AAV2 ITR: inverted terminal repeat of adeno-associated virus serotype 2 inverted
   4547..4598    -  misc_feature   bom (fragment): basis of mobility region from pBR322
   4617..5072    +  rep_origin     f1 ori (sequence partly withheld): f1 bacteriophage origin of replication; arrow indicates direction of (+) strand synthesis
   5073..5122    -  misc_feature   bom (fragment): basis of mobility region from pBR322
   5224..5259    -  CDS            rop (fragment): Rop protein, which maintains plasmids at low copy number; rop
   5354..5458    +  promoter       AmpR promoter: bla
   5459..6319    +  CDS            AmpR: β-lactamase; bla; confers resistance to ampicillin, carbenicillin, and related antibiotics
   6490..49      +  rep_origin     ori (across the origin): high-copy-number ColE1/pMB1/pBR322/pUC origin of replication
