[The description below was written by a language model from this plasmid's Addgene catalogue record and pLannotate feature annotations shown in this document.]
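Description:
pENN.AAV.CamKII.HI.GFP-Cre.WPRE.SV40 is an AAV transfer (cis) plasmid on a pAAV backbone, designed for packaging a recombinant adeno-associated virus genome that expresses an EGFP-Cre fusion in mammalian cells. It is propagated in E. coli through a high-copy ColE1/pUC-type origin and selected with ampicillin via the bla gene and its own promoter. An f1 phage origin and small remnants of pBR322 bom and rop sequences are also present in the backbone.

The payload lies between AAV2 inverted terminal repeats, which provide the cis signals for replication and encapsidation of the vector genome. A fragment of the mouse CaMKIIα promoter, commonly used to bias expression toward excitatory forebrain neurons, drives an EGFP coding sequence followed closely on the same strand by Cre recombinase, consistent with the catalogued EGFP-Cre fusion. Downstream, a WPRE enhances transcript stability and expression, and an SV40 polyadenylation signal terminates the message. The "HI" in the name is not explained in the record, and the roughly 300-nt stretch between promoter and EGFP is unannotated apart from a short polylinker remnant.

The construct serves to deliver Cre to CaMKII-expressing cells, with green fluorescence marking transduced cells, so that loxP-flanked alleles or Cre-dependent reporters can be recombined. The record mentions viral preparations in AAV9 and retrograde serotypes.

Two sequence records are given, and they differ. The 7,496-nt depositor sequence includes lac promoter/operator, lacI and lacZα fragments that are absent from the 7,029-nt NGS result. In the NGS result the left ITR is detected only as short fragments, as is common for ITRs in assembled reads.
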