Addgene plasmid #105551: pENN.AAV.CamKII.HI.GFP-Cre.WPRE.SV40
Purpose: AAV expression of GFP-Cre from CamKII promoter
Depositing lab: James M. Wilson. Depositing organization: University of Pennsylvania.
Backbone
  Vector backbone: pAAV
  Vector type: Mammalian Expression, AAV, Cre/Lox
Growth in bacteria
  Bacterial resistance: Ampicillin, 100 μg/mL
  Growth temperature: 37°C
  Growth strain: NEB Stable
  Copy number: Unknown
Gene/Insert
  Gene/Insert name: EGFP-Cre
  Promoter: CamKII
  Cloning method: Unknown
  Sequencing primers: 5′ N/A; 3′ N/A
Terms and licenses: Academic/Nonprofit Terms; Industry Terms: Not Available to Industry
Depositor comments: Penn Vector Core number p2521
How to cite: pENN.AAV.CamKII.HI.GFP-Cre.WPRE.SV40 was a gift from James M. Wilson (Addgene plasmid # 105551 ; http://n2t.net/addgene:105551 ; RRID:Addgene_105551) For viral preps, please replace (Addgene plasmid # 105551) in the above sentence with: (Addgene viral prep # 105551-AAV9) or (Addgene viral prep # 105551-AAVrg)
